>Addgene plasmid #45081 | pBS-gH4 | depositor partial sequence | sequence record 62580 | insert
TTAGGAAAAGGTGGAGCAAAG
[258 nt withheld, positions 22-279]
TAAATAACACTTTCATATTTGTGAATGTTTTAGCGGCCCTCTTTAGGGCCACAAATGTTGATTGTGTTCT
CAACTGTCACTGTGAATTTCCATTTGACGATTTTCTATTTCATGAGTGATGCAATTTGACTTTATTCTTT
TGATATACTTGTCAGACTAGGGATGTATGTTGTTAGTAACGTGATTTGTCTCGCATTATATTTATTGCGA
GCTTAAGTACCCTTCTATGGGTCGATTATTTATTTGCGACAGTTACATATTTTTCAATTGGAGTTGATTT
TTCAAACAAATGACTAATAGGACTAAACAAAGGTCCAATAGCTGTTCAATATTTTTGCGGTATTAAAAGA
GGTCTTTTATATTTCTATGAAGATCCATTTTAATCAAGCGATGTAATAATAGAAAGAATTTAGCGGTTTT
ACAAGAAAATAAGTTGGACCTTGAGAGTGTCCGGTTTCTCAGTAGATAATGCTGCTGTCAATTTTGGGAA
GAATATTGTGTTGATTGTGTTCTCATCTGTCACTCTGAATTTCCATTTGACGGTTTTCTATTATGGTATA
TTGTATTTGCATTTTTCTGTGACATAATTCTATGTTTGAATAGAATTAAATGATTTATTGTCCCTAAAAA
AAAAAAAAAAAAA
