>Addgene plasmid #45081 | pBS-gH4 | addgene partial sequence | sequence record 64467 | T7 5'-TAATACGACTCACTATAGGG-3'
CCCCTCGAGGTCGACGGTATCGATAAGCTTGATATCGAATTCCATTGTGTTGGGGAGGAAAAGGATTAGG
AAAAGGTGGAGCAAAG
[258 nt withheld, positions 87-344]
TAAATAACACTTTCATATTTGTGAATGTTTTAGCGGCCCTCTTTAGGGCCACAAATGTTGATTGTGTTCT
CAACTGTCACTGTGAATTTCCATTTGACGATTTTCTATTTCATGAGTGATGCAATTTGACTTTATTCTTT
TGATATACTTGTCAGACTAGGGATGTATGTTGTTAGTAACGTGATTTGTCTCGCATTATATTTATTGCGA
GCTTAAGTACCCTTCTATGGGTCGATTATTTATTTGCGACAGTTACATATTTTTCAATTGGAGTTGATTT
TTCAAACAAATGACTAATAGGACTAAACAAAGGTCCAATAGCTGTTCAATATTTTTGCGGTATTAAAAGA
GGTCTTTTATATTTCTATGAAGATCCATTTTAATCAAGCGATGTAATAATAGAAAGAATTTAGCGGTTTT
ACAAGAAAATAAGTTGGACCTTGAGAGTGTCCGGTTTCTCAGTAGATAATGCTGCTGTCAATTTTGGGAA
GAATATTGTGTTGATTGTGTTCTCATCTGTCACTCTGAATTTCCATTTGACGGTTTTCTATTATGGTATA
TTGTATTTGCATTTTTCTGTGACATAATTCTATGTTTGAATAGAATTAAATGATTTATTGTCCCTAAAAA
AAAAA
