[The description below was written by a language model from this plasmid's Addgene catalogue record.]
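Description:
pBS-gH4 is a high-copy bacterial cloning and in vitro transcription plasmid built on the pBluescript II SK(+) phagemid backbone. It is about 3.9 kb in total, with roughly 3 kb of backbone, and is maintained in E. coli under ampicillin selection. No feature table accompanies the record. The standard pBluescript elements (a pUC-type origin that accounts for the high copy number, an f1 origin, and the lacZα region around the polylinker) can therefore be assumed from the backbone but are not individually documented here.

The insert is a 922 bp fragment of germinal histone H4 (gH4, also listed as Histone H4 and under a clone identifier) from the planarian flatworm Schmidtea mediterranea. It was cloned by restriction digestion between EcoRI at the 5′ end and NotI at the 3′ end. The EcoRI site is retained, while the fate of the NotI site is not known. The fragment sits between the opposing phage promoters of the polylinker, so that T7 RNA polymerase produces the sense strand and T3 RNA polymerase produces the antisense strand. The flanking M13 primer sites allow the insert to be sequenced.

This arrangement lets either strand be transcribed in vitro from the same template. Antisense transcripts can serve as riboprobes for detecting gH4 mRNA, sense transcripts can serve as controls, and annealing the two strands gives double-stranded RNA for RNAi knockdown, consistent with the listed vector types of RNAi and in vitro transcription. The plasmid has no eukaryotic promoter recorded and is not intended for expression in cells. It is associated with work on PIWI homologs and the localization of histone H4 mRNA to planarian chromatoid bodies.
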