Addgene plasmid #45081: pBS-gH4
Depositing lab: Phillip Newmark. Depositing organization: University of Illinois at Urbana-Champaign. Publication: PIWI homologs mediate histone H4 mRNA localization to planarian chromatoid bodies. Rouhana L, Weiss JA, King RS, Newmark PA. Development. 2014 Jul;141(13):2592-601. doi: 10.1242/dev.101618. Epub 2014 Jun 5. PubMed 24903754.
Backbone
  Vector backbone: pBluescript II SK(+)
  Backbone manufacturer: Agilent Technologies
  Backbone size w/o insert (bp): 3000
  Total vector size (bp): 3900
  Vector type: RNAi ; in vitro transcription
Growth in bacteria
  Bacterial resistance: Ampicillin, 100 μg/mL
  Growth temperature: 37°C
  Growth strain: DH5alpha
  Copy number: High Copy
Gene/Insert
  Gene/Insert name: germinal Histone H4 (alt names: gH4; Histone H4; PL04010A1G07)
  Species: Schmidtea mediterranea
  Insert size (bp): 922
  Promoter: T7 sense, T3 antisense
  Cloning method: Restriction Enzyme; 5′ cloning site EcoRI (not destroyed); 3′ cloning site NotI (unknown if destroyed)
  Sequencing primers: 5′ M13 –20; 3′ M13 reverse
Terms and licenses: Academic/Nonprofit Terms; Industry Terms: Not Available to Industry
How to cite: pBS-gH4 was a gift from Phillip Newmark (Addgene plasmid # 45081 ; http://n2t.net/addgene:45081 ; RRID:Addgene_45081)
